>Addgene plasmid #161381 | pDONR221-SLC46A3_STOP | addgene full sequence | sequence record 438931 | Addgene NGS Result
CTTTCCTGCGTTATCCCCTGATTCTGTGGATAACCGTATTACCGCCTTTGAGTGAGCTGATACCGCTCGC
CGCAGCCGAACGACCGAGCGCAGCGAGTCAGTGAGCGAGGAAGCGGAAGAGCGCCCAATACGCAAACCGC
CTCTCCCCGCGCGTTGGCCGATTCATTAATGCAGCTGGCACGACAGGTTTCCCGACTGGAAAGCGGGCAG
TGAGCGCAACGCAATTAATACGCGTACCGCTAGCCAGGAAGAGTTTGTAGAAACGCAAAAAGGCCATCCG
TCAGGATGGCCTTCTGCTTAGTTTGATGCCTGGCAGTTTATGGCGGGCGTCCTGCCCGCCACCCTCCGGG
CCGTTGCTTCACAACGTTCAAATCCGCTCCCGGCGGATTTGTCCTACTCAGGAGAGCGTTCACCGACAAA
CAACAGATAAAACGAAAGGCCCAGTCTTCCGACTGAGCCTTTCGTTTTATTTGATGCCTGGCAGTTCCCT
ACTCTCGCGTTAACGCTAGCATGGATGTTTTCCCAGTCACGACGTTGTAAAACGACGGCCAGTCTTAAGC
TCGGGCCCCAAATAATGATTTTATTTTGACTGATAGTGACCTGTTCGTTGCAACACATTGATGAGCAATG
CTTTTTTATAATGCCAACTTTGTACAAAAAAGCAGGCTCCACCATGAAGATCCTGTTCGTGGAGCCTGCC
ATCTTTCTGAGCGCCTTCGCCATGACCCTGACAGGCCCACTGACCACACAGTACGTGTATCGGAGAATCT
GGGAGGAGACCGGCAATTACACCTTCAGCTCCGACAGCAACATCTCCGAGTGTGAGAAGAATAAGTCTAG
CCCTATCTTCGCCTTTCAGGAGGAGGTGCAGAAGAAGGTGTCCCGGTTCAACCTGCAGATGGACATCTCC
GGCCTGATCCCAGGCCTGGTGTCTACCTTTATCCTGCTGAGCATCTCCGATCACTACGGCAGAAAGTTCC
CCATGATCCTGTCCTCTGTGGGCGCCCTGGCCACCAGCGTGTGGCTGTGCCTGCTGTGCTATTTCGCCTT
TCCATTCCAGCTGCTGATCGCCAGCACCTTCATCGGCGCCTTCTGCGGCAATTACACCACATTTTGGGGC
GCCTGCTTCGCCTATATCGTGGACCAGTGTAAGGAGCACAAGCAGAAGACCATCAGGATCGCCATCATCG
ATTTTCTGCTGGGACTGGTGACCGGACTGACAGGACTGAGCTCCGGCTACTTCATCCGCGAGCTGGGCTT
TGAGTGGAGCTTCCTGATCATCGCCGTGTCCCTGGCCGTGAACCTGATCTATATCCTGTTCTTTCTGGGC
GATCCCGTGAAGGAGTGCTCTAGCCAGAACGTGACCATGTCTTGTAGCGAGGGCTTTAAGAATCTGTTCT
ACCGGACATATATGCTGTTCAAGAACGCCAGCGGCAAGAGGCGCTTTCTGCTGTGCCTGCTGCTGTTCAC
CGTGATCACATACTTCTTTGTGGTCATCGGCATCGCCCCAATCTTTATCCTGTATGAGCTGGACAGCCCC
CTGTGCTGGAATGAGGTGTTCATCGGATACGGATCCGCCCTGGGATCCGCCTCTTTTCTGACCAGCTTCC
TGGGCATCTGGCTGTTCTCCTATTGCATGGAGGATATCCACATGGCCTTTATCGGCATCTTCACCACAAT
GACCGGCATGGCCATGACAGCCTTTGCCTCCACCACACTGATGATGTTCCTGGCCAGGGTGCCCTTTCTG
TTCACCATCGTGCCTTTTTCCGTGCTGCGGTCTATGCTGAGCAAGGTGGTGAGATCTACCGAGCAGGGCA
CACTGTTTGCCTGTATCGCCTTCCTGGAGACACTGGGAGGAGTGACCGCCGTGTCTACATTCAATGGCAT
CTACAGCGCCACCGTGGCCTGGTATCCCGGCTTTACATTCCTGCTGTCTGCCGGACTGCTGCTGCTGCCT
GCAATCAGCCTGTGCGTGGTGAAGTGTACCTCCTGGAACGAGGGCTCTTACGAGCTGCTGATCCAGGAGG
AGTCCTCTGAGGACGCCAGCGATCGCTAAGACCCAGCTTTCTTGTACAAAGTTGGCATTATAAGAAAGCA
TTGCTTATCAATTTGTTGCAACGAACAGGTCACTATCAGTCAAAATAAAATCATTATTTGCCATCCAGCT
GATATCCCCTATAGTGAGTCGTATTACATGGTCATAGCTGTTTCCTGGCAGCTCTGGCCCGTGTCTCAAA
ATCTCTGATGTTACATTGCACAAGATAAAAATATATCATCATGAACAATAAAACTGTCTGCTTACATAAA
CAGTAATACAAGGGGTGTTATGAGCCATATTCAACGGGAAACGTCGAGGCCGCGATTAAATTCCAACATG
GATGCTGATTTATATGGGTATAAATGGGCTCGCGATAATGTCGGGCAATCAGGTGCGACAATCTATCGCT
TGTATGGGAAGCCCGATGCGCCAGAGTTGTTTCTGAAACATGGCAAAGGTAGCGTTGCCAATGATGTTAC
AGATGAGATGGTCAGACTAAACTGGCTGACGGAATTTATGCCTCTTCCGACCATCAAGCATTTTATCCGT
ACTCCTGATGATGCATGGTTACTCACCACTGCGATCCCCGGAAAAACAGCATTCCAGGTATTAGAAGAAT
ATCCTGATTCAGGTGAAAATATTGTTGATGCGCTGGCAGTGTTCCTGCGCCGGTTGCATTCGATTCCTGT
TTGTAATTGTCCTTTTAACAGCGATCGCGTATTTCGTCTCGCTCAGGCGCAATCACGAATGAATAACGGT
TTGGTTGATGCGAGTGATTTTGATGACGAGCGTAATGGCTGGCCTGTTGAACAAGTCTGGAAAGAAATGC
ATAAACTTTTGCCATTCTCACCGGATTCAGTCGTCACTCATGGTGATTTCTCACTTGATAACCTTATTTT
TGACGAGGGGAAATTAATAGGTTGTATTGATGTTGGACGAGTCGGAATCGCAGACCGATACCAGGATCTT
GCCATCCTATGGAACTGCCTCGGTGAGTTTTCTCCTTCATTACAGAAACGGCTTTTTCAAAAATATGGTA
TTGATAATCCTGATATGAATAAATTGCAGTTTCATTTGATGCTCGATGAGTTTTTCTAATCAGAATTGGT
TAATTGGTTGTAACACTGGCAGAGCATTACGCTGACTTGACGGGACGGCGCAAGCTCATGACCAAAATCC
CTTAACGTGAGTTACGCGTCGTTCCACTGAGCGTCAGACCCCGTAGAAAAGATCAAAGGATCTTCTTGAG
ATCCTTTTTTTCTGCGCGTAATCTGCTGCTTGCAAACAAAAAAACCACCGCTACCAGCGGTGGTTTGTTT
GCCGGATCAAGAGCTACCAACTCTTTTTCCGAAGGTAACTGGCTTCAGCAGAGCGCAGATACCAAATACT
GTTCTTCTAGTGTAGCCGTAGTTAGGCCACCACTTCAAGAACTCTGTAGCACCGCCTACATACCTCGCTC
TGCTAATCCTGTTACCAGTGGCTGCTGCCAGTGGCGATAAGTCGTGTCTTACCGGGTTGGACTCAAGACG
ATAGTTACCGGATAAGGCGCAGCGGTCGGGCTGAACGGGGGGTTCGTGCACACAGCCCAGCTTGGAGCGA
ACGACCTACACCGAACTGAGATACCTACAGCGTGAGCTATGAGAAAGCGCCACGCTTCCCGAAGGGAGAA
AGGCGGACAGGTATCCGGTAAGCGGCAGGGTCGGAACAGGAGAGCGCACGAGGGAGCTTCCAGGGGGAAA
CGCCTGGTATCTTTATAGTCCTGTCGGGTTTCGCCACCTCTGACTTGAGCGTCGATTTTTGTGATGCTCG
TCAGGGGGGCGGAGCCTATGGAAAAACGCCAGCAACGCGGCCTTTTTACGGTTCCTGGCCTTTTGCTGGC
CTTTTGCTCACATGTT
Features (pLannotate 1.2.2; 10 found; start..end, strand, type, name):
    121..213     +  CDS            lacI (fragment): lac repressor; lacI; The lac repressor binds to the lac operator to inhibit transcription in E. coli. This inhibition can be relieved by adding lactose or isopropyl-β-D-thiogalactopyranoside (IPTG).
    268..295     -  terminator     rrnB T2 terminator: transcription terminator T2 from the E. coli rrnB gene
    427..470     +  terminator     rrnB T1 terminator: Escherichia coli rrnB; transcription terminator T1 from the E. coli rrnB gene
    517..553     -  CDS            lacZα (fragment): LacZα fragment of β-galactosidase; lacZ fragment
    569..668     +  protein_bind   attL1: mutant version of attL; recombination site for the Gateway® LR reaction LR Clonase™
    674..2056    +  CDS            SLC46A3: S46A3_HUMAN - Experimental evidence at protein level: Swiss-Prot protein existence level 1. From Homo sapiens (Human).
   2061..2160    -  protein_bind   attL2: mutant version of attL; recombination site for the Gateway® LR reaction LR Clonase™
   2178..2196    -  promoter       T7 promoter: promoter for bacteriophage T7 RNA polymerase
   2330..3139    +  CDS            KanR: aminoglycoside phosphotransferase; aph(3')-Ia; confers resistance to kanamycin in bacteria or G418 (Geneticin®) in eukaryotes
   3286..3874    +  rep_origin     ori: high-copy-number ColE1/pMB1/pBR322/pUC origin of replication
