>Addgene plasmid #161381 | pDONR221-SLC46A3_STOP | analyzer sequence | sequence record 312696
CTTTCCTGCGTTATCCCCTGATTCTGTGGATAACCGTATTACCGCCTTTGAGTGAGCTGATACCGCTCGC
CGCAGCCGAACGACCGAGCGCAGCGAGTCAGTGAGCGAGGAAGCGGAAGAGCGCCCAATACGCAAACCGC
CTCTCCCCGCGCGTTGGCCGATTCATTAATGCAGCTGGCACGACAGGTTTCCCGACTGGAAAGCGGGCAG
TGAGCGCAACGCAATTAATACGCGTACCGCTAGCCAGGAAGAGTTTGTAGAAACGCAAAAAGGCCATCCG
TCAGGATGGCCTTCTGCTTAGTTTGATGCCTGGCAGTTTATGGCGGGCGTCCTGCCCGCCACCCTCCGGG
CCGTTGCTTCACAACGTTCAAATCCGCTCCCGGCGGATTTGTCCTACTCAGGAGAGCGTTCACCGACAAA
CAACAGATAAAACGAAAGGCCCAGTCTTCCGACTGAGCCTTTCGTTTTATTTGATGCCTGGCAGTTCCCT
ACTCTCGCGTTAACGCTAGCATGGATGTTTTCCCAGTCACGACGTTGTAAAACGACGGCCAGTCTTAAGC
TCGGGCCCCAAATAATGATTTTATTTTGACTGATAGTGACCTGTTCGTTGCAACACATTGATGAGCAATG
CTTTTTTATAATGCCAACTTTGTACAAAAAAGCAGGCTCCACCATGAAGATCCTGTTCGTGGAGCCTGCC
ATCTTTCTGAGCGCCTTCGCCATGACCCTGACAGGCCCACTGACCACACAGTACGTGTATCGGAGAATCT
GGGAGGAGACCGGCAATTACACCTTCAGCTCCGACAGCAACATCTCCGAGTGTGAGAAGAATAAGTCTAG
CCCTATCTTCGCCTTTCAGGAGGAGGTGCAGAAGAAGGTGTCCCGGTTCAACCTGCAGATGGACATCTCC
GGCCTGATCCCAGGCCTGGTGTCTACCTTTATCCTGCTGAGCATCTCCGATCACTACGGCAGAAAGTTCC
CCATGATCCTGTCCTCTGTGGGCGCCCTGGCCACCAGCGTGTGGCTGTGCCTGCTGTGCTATTTCGCCTT
TCCATTCCAGCTGCTGATCGCCAGCACCTTCATCGGCGCCTTCTGCGGCAATTACACCACATTTTGGGGC
GCCTGCTTCGCCTATATCGTGGACCAGTGTAAGGAGCACAAGCAGAAGACCATCAGGATCGCCATCATCG
ATTTTCTGCTGGGACTGGTGACCGGACTGACAGGACTGAGCTCCGGCTACTTCATCCGCGAGCTGGGCTT
TGAGTGGAGCTTCCTGATCATCGCCGTGTCCCTGGCCGTGAACCTGATCTATATCCTGTTCTTTCTGGGC
GATCCCGTGAAGGAGTGCTCTAGCCAGAACGTGACCATGTCTTGTAGCGAGGGCTTTAAGAATCTGTTCT
ACCGGACATATATGCTGTTCAAGAACGCCAGCGGCAAGAGGCGCTTTCTGCTGTGCCTGCTGCTGTTCAC
CGTGATCACATACTTCTTTGTGGTCATCGGCATCGCCCCAATCTTTATCCTGTATGAGCTGGACAGCCCC
CTGTGCTGGAATGAGGTGTTCATCGGATACGGATCCGCCCTGGGATCCGCCTCTTTTCTGACCAGCTTCC
TGGGCATCTGGCTGTTCTCCTATTGCATGGAGGATATCCACATGGCCTTTATCGGCATCTTCACCACAAT
GACCGGCATGGCCATGACAGCCTTTGCCTCCACCACACTGATGATGTTCCTGGCCAGGGTGCCCTTTCTG
TTCACCATCGTGCCTTTTTCCGTGCTGCGGTCTATGCTGAGCAAGGTGGTGAGATCTACCGAGCAGGGCA
CACTGTTTGCCTGTATCGCCTTCCTGGAGACACTGGGAGGAGTGACCGCCGTGTCTACATTCAATGGCAT
CTACAGCGCCACCGTGGCCTGGTATCCCGGCTTTACATTCCTGCTGTCTGCCGGACTGCTGCTGCTGCCT
GCAATCAGCCTGTGCGTGGTGAAGTGTACCTCCTGGAACGAGGGCTCTTACGAGCTGCTGATCCAGGAGG
AGTCCTCTGAGGACGCCAGCGATCGCTAAGACCCAGCTTTCTTGTACAAAGTTGGCATTATAAGAAAGCA
TTGCTTATCAATTTGTTGCAACGAACAGGTCACTATCAGTCAAAATAAAATCATTATTTGCCATCCAGCT
GATATCCCCTATAGTGAGTCGTATTACATGGTCATAGCTGTTTCCTGGCAGCTCTGGCCCGTGTCTCAAA
ATCTCTGATGTTACATTGCACAAGATAAAATAATATCATCATGAACAATAAAACTGTCTGCTTACATAAA
CAGTAATACAAGGGGTGTTATGAGCCATATTCAACGGGAAACGTCGAGGCCGCGATTAAATTCCAACATG
GATGCTGATTTATATGGGTATAAATGGGCTCGCGATAATGTCGGGCAATCAGGTGCGACAATCTATCGCT
TGTATGGGAAGCCCGATGCGCCAGAGTTGTTTCTGAAACATGGCAAAGGTAGCGTTGCCAATGATGTTAC
AGATGAGATGGTCAGACTAAACTGGCTGACGGAATTTATGCCTCTTCCGACCATCAAGCATTTTATCCGT
ACTCCTGATGATGCATGGTTACTCACCACTGCGATCCCCGGAAAAACAGCATTCCAGGTATTAGAAGAAT
ATCCTGATTCAGGTGAAAATATTGTTGATGCGCTGGCAGTGTTCCTGCGCCGGTTGCATTCGATTCCTGT
TTGTAATTGTCCTTTTAACAGCGATCGCGTATTTCGTCTCGCTCAGGCGCAATCACGAATGAATAACGGT
TTGGTTGATGCGAGTGATTTTGATGACGAGCGTAATGGCTGGCCTGTTGAACAAGTCTGGAAAGAAATGC
ATAAACTTTTGCCATTCTCACCGGATTCAGTCGTCACTCATGGTGATTTCTCACTTGATAACCTTATTTT
TGACGAGGGGAAATTAATAGGTTGTATTGATGTTGGACGAGTCGGAATCGCAGACCGATACCAGGATCTT
GCCATCCTATGGAACTGCCTCGGTGAGTTTTCTCCTTCATTACAGAAACGGCTTTTTCAAAAATATGGTA
TTGATAATCCTGATATGAATAAATTGCAGTTTCATTTGATGCTCGATGAGTTTTTCTAATCAGAATTGGT
TAATTGGTTGTAACACTGGCAGAGCATTACGCTGACTTGACGGGACGGCGCAAGCTCATGACCAAAATCC
CTTAACGTGAGTTACGCGTCGTTCCACTGAGCGTCAGACCCCGTAGAAAAGATCAAAGGATCTTCTTGAG
ATCCTTTTTTTCTGCGCGTAATCTGCTGCTTGCAAACAAAAAAACCACCGCTACCAGCGGTGGTTTGTTT
GCCGGATCAAGAGCTACCAACTCTTTTTCCGAAGGTAACTGGCTTCAGCAGAGCGCAGATACCAAATACT
GTTCTTCTAGTGTAGCCGTAGTTAGGCCACCACTTCAAGAACTCTGTAGCACCGCCTACATACCTCGCTC
TGCTAATCCTGTTACCAGTGGCTGCTGCCAGTGGCGATAAGTCGTGTCTTACCGGGTTGGACTCAAGACG
ATAGTTACCGGATAAGGCGCAGCGGTCGGGCTGAACGGGGGGTTCGTGCACACAGCCCAGCTTGGAGCGA
ACGACCTACACCGAACTGAGATACCTACAGCGTGAGCTATGAGAAAGCGCCACGCTTCCCGAAGGGAGAA
AGGCGGACAGGTATCCGGTAAGCGGCAGGGTCGGAACAGGAGAGCGCACGAGGGAGCTTCCAGGGGGAAA
CGCCTGGTATCTTTATAGTCCTGTCGGGTTTCGCCACCTCTGACTTGAGCGTCGATTTTTGTGATGCTCG
TCAGGGGGGCGGAGCCTATGGAAAAACGCCAGCAACGCGGCCTTTTTACGGTTCCTGGCCTTTTGCTGGC
CTTTTGCTCACATGTT
Features (pLannotate 1.2.2; 10 found; start..end, strand, type, name):
    121..213     +  CDS            lacI (fragment): lac repressor; lacI; The lac repressor binds to the lac operator to inhibit transcription in E. coli. This inhibition can be relieved by adding lactose or isopropyl-β-D-thiogalactopyranoside (IPTG).
    268..295     -  terminator     rrnB T2 terminator: transcription terminator T2 from the E. coli rrnB gene
    427..470     +  terminator     rrnB T1 terminator: Escherichia coli rrnB; transcription terminator T1 from the E. coli rrnB gene
    517..553     -  CDS            lacZα (fragment): LacZα fragment of β-galactosidase; lacZ fragment
    569..668     +  protein_bind   attL1: mutant version of attL; recombination site for the Gateway® LR reaction LR Clonase™
    674..2056    +  CDS            SLC46A3: S46A3_HUMAN - Experimental evidence at protein level: Swiss-Prot protein existence level 1. From Homo sapiens (Human).
   2061..2160    -  protein_bind   attL2: mutant version of attL; recombination site for the Gateway® LR reaction LR Clonase™
   2178..2196    -  promoter       T7 promoter: promoter for bacteriophage T7 RNA polymerase
   2330..3139    +  CDS            KanR: aminoglycoside phosphotransferase; aph(3')-Ia; confers resistance to kanamycin in bacteria or G418 (Geneticin®) in eukaryotes
   3286..3874    +  rep_origin     ori: high-copy-number ColE1/pMB1/pBR322/pUC origin of replication
