[The description below was written by a language model from this plasmid's Addgene catalogue record and pLannotate feature annotations shown in this document.]
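Description:
pDONR221-SLC46A3_STOP is a Gateway entry clone built on the pDONR221 backbone. It carries a codon-optimized open reading frame for human SLC46A3, a member of the solute carrier family, and belongs to a larger consortium collection of SLC transporter clones. The sequenced plasmid is about 3.9 kb. It is maintained in E. coli at high copy through a ColE1/pUC-type origin and selected with kanamycin via an aminoglycoside phosphotransferase (KanR) gene. Although the catalogue lists the vector type as mammalian expression, the feature table shows no eukaryotic promoter or polyadenylation signal. The plasmid is therefore a shuttle for the ORF rather than an expression vector in its own right.

The roughly 1.4 kb SLC46A3 coding sequence sits between attL1 and attL2, the recombination sites used in the Gateway LR reaction. This lets the ORF be transferred directionally into any attR-containing destination vector, which then supplies the promoter, tags and selection marker needed for the chosen host. Upstream of attL1 are the rrnB T1 and T2 transcription terminators, which insulate the insert from read-through transcription in bacteria. A T7 promoter lies beyond attL2 in reverse orientation, and short lacI and lacZα fragments are backbone remnants with no functional role. M13 forward and reverse primer sites flank the cassette for sequence verification.

This version retains a stop codon at the end of the ORF, so it suits expression of the native, untagged protein or N-terminal fusions. C-terminal fusions would require the companion clone that lacks the stop codon.
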