Addgene plasmid #161381: pDONR221-SLC46A3_STOP
Purpose: Gateway entry clone with codon-optimized ORF sequence for subcloning into custom expression vectors. Contains a STOP codon at the end of the codon-optimized ORF sequence.
Depositing lab: RESOLUTE Consortium & Giulio Superti-Furga. Depositing organization: CeMM Research Center for Molecular Medicine. Publication: The RESOLUTE consortium: unlocking SLC transporters for drug discovery. Superti-Furga G, Lackner D, Wiedmer T, Ingles-Prieto A, Barbosa B, Girardi E, Goldmann U, Gurtl B, Klavins K, Klimek C, Lindinger S, Lineiro-Retes E, Muller AC, Onstein S, Redinger G, Reil D, Sedlyarov V, Wolf G, Crawford M, Everley R, ... Steppan CM. Nat Rev Drug Discov. 2020 Jul;19(7):429-430. doi: 10.1038/d41573-020-00056-6. PubMed 32265506.
Backbone
  Vector backbone: pDONR221
  Backbone manufacturer: ThermoFisher Scientific
  Backbone size w/o insert (bp): 2550
  Vector type: Mammalian Expression
Growth in bacteria
  Bacterial resistance: Kanamycin, 50 μg/mL
  Growth temperature: 37°C
  Growth strain: NEB Stable
  Copy number: High Copy
Gene/Insert
  Gene/Insert name: SLC46A3 (alt name: DKFZp686A1775, FLJ42613)
  Species: H. sapiens (human)
  Insert size (bp): 1386
  Entrez Gene: SLC46A3 (a.k.a. FKSG16, FLJ42613, RP11-97E23.2)
  Cloning method: Gateway Cloning
  Sequencing primers: 5′ M13-fwd; 3′ M13-rev
Terms and licenses: Academic/Nonprofit Terms; Industry Terms
Depositor comments: This plasmid contains a STOP codon at the end of the codon-optimized ORF. For the version of this plasmid that does not contain a STOP codon, please see Addgene plasmid 132215 For more information on the full Resolute plasmid collection, please see www.addgene.org/depositor-collections/re-solute/. Please provide your feedback on this plasmid to the RESOLUTE consortium by filling out their RESOLUTE repository feedback form: https://forms.office.com/Pages/ResponsePage.aspx?id=0e05yklzmkS7rjFGQL4N7z4feCLQvEJAmVcOCM_u885UN1JJRko0Ukg4TVQwNTZLOUxPQVJWT1NHUCQlQCN0PWcu
How to cite: pDONR221-SLC46A3_STOP was a gift from RESOLUTE Consortium & Giulio Superti-Furga (Addgene plasmid # 161381 ; http://n2t.net/addgene:161381 ; RRID:Addgene_161381)
