>Addgene plasmid #161381 | pDONR221-SLC46A3_STOP | depositor partial sequence | sequence record 312697 | Codon-optimized ORF of SLC46A3
ATGAAGATCCTGTTCGTGGAGCCTGCCATCTTTCTGAGCGCCTTCGCCATGACCCTGACAGGCCCACTGA
CCACACAGTACGTGTATCGGAGAATCTGGGAGGAGACCGGCAATTACACCTTCAGCTCCGACAGCAACAT
CTCCGAGTGTGAGAAGAATAAGTCTAGCCCTATCTTCGCCTTTCAGGAGGAGGTGCAGAAGAAGGTGTCC
CGGTTCAACCTGCAGATGGACATCTCCGGCCTGATCCCAGGCCTGGTGTCTACCTTTATCCTGCTGAGCA
TCTCCGATCACTACGGCAGAAAGTTCCCCATGATCCTGTCCTCTGTGGGCGCCCTGGCCACCAGCGTGTG
GCTGTGCCTGCTGTGCTATTTCGCCTTTCCATTCCAGCTGCTGATCGCCAGCACCTTCATCGGCGCCTTC
TGCGGCAATTACACCACATTTTGGGGCGCCTGCTTCGCCTATATCGTGGACCAGTGTAAGGAGCACAAGC
AGAAGACCATCAGGATCGCCATCATCGATTTTCTGCTGGGACTGGTGACCGGACTGACAGGACTGAGCTC
CGGCTACTTCATCCGCGAGCTGGGCTTTGAGTGGAGCTTCCTGATCATCGCCGTGTCCCTGGCCGTGAAC
CTGATCTATATCCTGTTCTTTCTGGGCGATCCCGTGAAGGAGTGCTCTAGCCAGAACGTGACCATGTCTT
GTAGCGAGGGCTTTAAGAATCTGTTCTACCGGACATATATGCTGTTCAAGAACGCCAGCGGCAAGAGGCG
CTTTCTGCTGTGCCTGCTGCTGTTCACCGTGATCACATACTTCTTTGTGGTCATCGGCATCGCCCCAATC
TTTATCCTGTATGAGCTGGACAGCCCCCTGTGCTGGAATGAGGTGTTCATCGGATACGGATCCGCCCTGG
GATCCGCCTCTTTTCTGACCAGCTTCCTGGGCATCTGGCTGTTCTCCTATTGCATGGAGGATATCCACAT
GGCCTTTATCGGCATCTTCACCACAATGACCGGCATGGCCATGACAGCCTTTGCCTCCACCACACTGATG
ATGTTCCTGGCCAGGGTGCCCTTTCTGTTCACCATCGTGCCTTTTTCCGTGCTGCGGTCTATGCTGAGCA
AGGTGGTGAGATCTACCGAGCAGGGCACACTGTTTGCCTGTATCGCCTTCCTGGAGACACTGGGAGGAGT
GACCGCCGTGTCTACATTCAATGGCATCTACAGCGCCACCGTGGCCTGGTATCCCGGCTTTACATTCCTG
CTGTCTGCCGGACTGCTGCTGCTGCCTGCAATCAGCCTGTGCGTGGTGAAGTGTACCTCCTGGAACGAGG
GCTCTTACGAGCTGCTGATCCAGGAGGAGTCCTCTGAGGACGCCAGCGATCGCTAA
